>Addgene plasmid #45203 | Plk1 FRET sensor c-jun substrate | depositor full sequence | sequence record 62958 | Plk1 FRET sensor c-jun substrate sequence 7338 bps
GACGGATCGGGAGATCTCCCGATCCCCTATGGTGCACTCTCAGTACAATCTGCTCTGATGCCGCATAGTT
AAGCCAGTATCTGCTCCCTGCTTGTGTGTTGGAGGTCGCTGAGTAGTGCGCGAGCAAAATTTAAGCTACA
ACAAGGCAAGGCTTGACCGACAATTGCATGAAGAATCTGCTTAGGGTTAGGCGTTTTGCGCTGCTTCGCG
ATGTACGGGCCAGATATACGCGTTGACATTGATTATTGACTAGTTATTAATAGTAATCAATTACGGGGTC
ATTAGTTCATAGCCCATATATGGAGTTCCGCGTTACATAACTTACGGTAAATGGCCCGCCTGGCTGACCG
CCCAACGACCCCCGCCCATTGACGTCAATAATGACGTATGTTCCCATAGTAACGCCAATAGGGACTTTCC
ATTGACGTCAATGGGTGGAGTATTTACGGTAAACTGCCCACTTGGCAGTACATCAAGTGTATCATATGCC
AAGTACGCCCCCTATTGACGTCAATGACGGTAAATGGCCCGCCTGGCATTATGCCCAGTACATGACCTTA
TGGGACTTTCCTACTTGGCAGTACATCTACGTATTAGTCATCGCTATTACCATGGTGATGCGGTTTTGGC
AGTACATCAATGGGCGTGGATAGCGGTTTGACTCACGGGGATTTCCAAGTCTCCACCCCATTGACGTCAA
TGGGAGTTTGTTTTGGCACCAAAATCAACGGGACTTTCCAAAATGTCGTAACAACTCCGCCCCATTGACG
CAAATGGGCGGTAGGCGTGTACGGTGGGAGGTCTATATAAGCAGAGCTCTCTGGCTAACTAGAGAACCCA
CTGCTTACTGGCTTATCGAAATTAATACGACTCACTATAGGGAGACCCAAGCTTCGCCACCATGGTGAGC
AAGGGCGAGGAGCTGTTCGGCGGGATCGTGCCCATCCTGGTCGAGCTGGAGGGCGACGTAAACGGCCACA
GGTTCAGCGTGTCCGGCGAGGGCGAGGGCGATGCCACCTACGGCAAGCTGACCCTGAAGTTCATCTGCAC
CACCGGCAAGCTGCCCGTGCCCTGGCCCACCCTCGTGACCACCCTGACCTGGGGCGTGCAGTGCTTCAGC
CGCTACCCCGACCACATGAAGCAGCACGACTTCTTCAAGTCCGTCATGCCCGAAGGCTACGTCCAGGAGC
GTACCATCTTCTTCAAGGACGACGGCAACTACAAGACCCGCGCCGAGGTGAAGTTCGAGGGCGACACCCT
GGTGAACCGCATCGAGCTGAAGGGCATCGACTTCAAGGAGGACGGCAACATCCTGGGGCACAAGCTGGAG
TACAACTACATCAGCCACAACGTCTATATCACCGCCGACAAGCAGAAGAACGGCATCAAGGCCCACTTCA
AGGCCCGCCACAACATCACGGACGGCAGCGTGCAGCTCGCCGACCACTACCAGCAGAACACCCCCATCGG
CGACGGCCCCGTGATCCTGCCCGACAACCACTACCTGAGCACCCAGTCCAAGCTGAGCAAAGACCCCAAC
GAGAAGCGCGATCACATGGTCCTGCTGGAGTTCGTGACCGCCGCCGGGATCACTCACGGCATGGACGAGC
TGTACAAGGCTGGTACCAAGGGTAATGGTAGGTTTTTAACTTTAAAACCATTGCCTGACAGCATTATTCA
AGAAAGCCTGGAGATTCAGCAAGGTGTGAATCCATTTTTCATTGGTAGATCCGAGGATTGCAATTGTAAA
ATTGAAGACAGTAGGTTGTCTCGAGTTCATTGCTTCATTTTCAAAAAGAGGCATGCTGTAGGCAAAAGCA
TGTATGAATCTCCGGCACAAGGTTTAGATGATATTTGGTATTGCCACACCGGAACTAACGTGAGCTATTT
AAATAATAACCGCATGATACAGGGTACGAAATTCCTTTTACAAGACGGAGATGAAATCAAGATCATTTGG
GATAAAAACAATAAATTTGTCATTGGCTTTAAAGTGGAAATTAACGATACTACAGGTCTGTTTAACGAGG
GATTAGGTATGTTACAAGAACAAAGAGTAGTACTTAAGCAAACAGCCGAAGAAAAAGATTTGGTGAAAAA
GTTAGGAGGATCCGACGACGCCCTGAACGCCACCTTCCTGCCCTCCGAGGGCTCCGGAGGAGTGAGCAAG
GGCGAGGAGCTGTTCACCGGGGTGGTGCCCATCCTGGTCGAGCTGGACGGCGACGTAAACGGCCACAAGT
TCAGCGTGTCCGGCGAGGGCGAGGGCGATGCCACCTACGGCAAGCTGACCCTGAAGCTGCTCTGCACCAC
CGGCAAGCTGCCCGTGCCCTGGCCCACCCTCGTGACCACCCTGGGCTACGGCCTGCAGTGCTTCGCCCGC
TACCCCGACCACATGAAGCAGCACGACTTCTTCAAGTCCGCCATGCCCGAAGGCTACGTCCAGGAGCGCA
CCATCTTCTTCAAGGACGACGGCAACTACAAGACCCGCGCCGAGGTGAAGTTCGAGGGCGACACCCTGGT
GAACCGCATCGAGCTGAAGGGCATCGACTTCAAGGAGGACGGCAACATCCTGGGGCACAAGCTGGAGTAC
AACTACAACAGCCACAACGTCTATATCACCGCCGACAAGCAGAAGAACGGCATCAAGGCCAACTTCAAGA
TCCGCCACAACATCGAGGACGGCGGCGTGCAGCTCGCCGACCACTACCAGCAGAACACCCCCATCGGCGA
CGGCCCCGTGCTGCTGCCCGACAACCACTACCTGAGCTACCAGTCCGCCCTGTTCAAAGACCCCAACGAG
AAGCGCGATCACATGGTCCTGCTGGAGTTCCTGACCGCCGCCGGGATCACTGAAGGCATGAACGAGCTGT
ACAAGTAATCTAGAGGGCCCTATTCTATAGTGTCACCTAAATGCTAGAGCTCGCTGATCAGCCTCGACTG
TGCCTTCTAGTTGCCAGCCATCTGTTGTTTGCCCCTCCCCCGTGCCTTCCTTGACCCTGGAAGGTGCCAC
TCCCACTGTCCTTTCCTAATAAAATGAGGAAATTGCATCGCATTGTCTGAGTAGGTGTCATTCTATTCTG
GGGGGTGGGGTGGGGCAGGACAGCAAGGGGGAGGATTGGGAAGACAATAGCAGGCATGCTGGGGATGCGG
TGGGCTCTATGGCTTCTGAGGCGGAAAGAACCAGCTGGGGCTCTAGGGGGTATCCCC
[124 nt withheld, positions 3208-3331]
C
[91 nt withheld, positions 3333-3423]
A
[49 nt withheld, positions 3425-3473]
CCTTTGACGTTGGAGTCCACGTTCTTT
[37 nt withheld, positions 3501-3537]
ACCCTATCTCGGTCTATTCTTTTGATTTATAAGGGATTTTGCCGATTTCGGCCTATTGGTTAAAAAATGA
GCTGATTTAACAAAAATTTAACGCGAATTAATTCTGTGGAATGTGTGTCAGTTAGGGTGTGGAAAGTCCC
CAGGCTCCCCAGCAGGCAGAAGTATGCAAAGCATGCATCTCAATTAGTCAGCAACCAGGTGTGGAAAGTC
CCCAGGCTCCCCAGCAGGCAGAAGTATGCAAAGCATGCATCTCAATTAGTCAGCAACCATAGTCCCGCCC
CTAACTCCGCCCATCCCGCCCCTAACTCCGCCCAGTTCCGCCCATTCTCCGCCCCATGGCTGACTAATTT
TTTTTATTTATGCAGAGGCCGAGGCCGCCTCTGCCTCTGAGCTATTCCAGAAGTAGTGAGGAGGCTTTTT
TGGAGGCCTAGGCTTTTGCAAAAAGCTCCCGGGAGCTTGTATATCCATTTTCGGATCTGATCAAGAGACA
GGATGAGGATCGTTTCGCATGATTGAACAAGATGGATTGCACGCAGGTTCTCCGGCCGCTTGGGTGGAGA
GGCTATTCGGCTATGACTGGGCACAACAGACAATCGGCTGCTCTGATGCCGCCGTGTTCCGGCTGTCAGC
GCAGGGGCGCCCGGTTCTTTTTGTCAAGACCGACCTGTCCGGTGCCCTGAATGAACTGCAGGACGAGGCA
GCGCGGCTATCGTGGCTGGCCACGACGGGCGTTCCTTGCGCAGCTGTGCTCGACGTTGTCACTGAAGCGG
GAAGGGACTGGCTGCTATTGGGCGAAGTGCCGGGGCAGGATCTCCTGTCATCTCACCTTGCTCCTGCCGA
GAAAGTATCCATCATGGCTGATGCAATGCGGCGGCTGCATACGCTTGATCCGGCTACCTGCCCATTCGAC
CACCAAGCGAAACATCGCATCGAGCGAGCACGTACTCGGATGGAAGCCGGTCTTGTCGATCAGGATGATC
TGGACGAAGAGCATCAGGGGCTCGCGCCAGCCGAACTGTTCGCCAGGCTCAAGGCGCGCATGCCCGACGG
CGAGGATCTCGTCGTGACCCATGGCGATGCCTGCTTGCCGAATATCATGGTGGAAAATGGCCGCTTTTCT
GGATTCATCGACTGTGGCCGGCTGGGTGTGGCGGACCGCTATCAGGACATAGCGTTGGCTACCCGTGATA
TTGCTGAAGAGCTTGGCGGCGAATGGGCTGACCGCTTCCTCGTGCTTTACGGTATCGCCGCTCCCGATTC
GCAGCGCATCGCCTTCTATCGCCTTCTTGACGAGTTCTTCTGAGCGGGACTCTGGGGTTCGAAATGACCG
ACCAAGCGACGCCCAACCTGCCATCACGAGATTTCGATTCCACCGCCGCCTTCTATGAAAGGTTGGGCTT
CGGAATCGTTTTCCGGGACGCCGGCTGGATGATCCTCCAGCGCGGGGATCTCATGCTGGAGTTCTTCGCC
CACCCCAACTTGTTTATTGCAGCTTATAATGGTTACAAATAAAGCAATAGCATCACAAATTTCACAAATA
AAGCATTTTTTTCACTGCATTCTAGTTGTGGTTTGTCCAAACTCATCAATGTATCTTATCATGTCTGTAT
ACCGTCGACCTCTAGCTAGAGCTTGGCGTAATCATGGTCATAGCTGTTTCCTGTGTGAAATTGTTATCCG
CTCACAATTCCACACAACATACGAGCCGGAAGCATAAAGTGTAAAGCCTGGGGTGCCTAATGAGTGAGCT
AACTCACATTAATTGCGTTGCGCTCACTGCCCGCTTTCCAGTCGGGAAACCTGTCGTGCCAGCTGCATTA
ATGAATCGGCCAACGCGCGGGGAGAGGCGGTTTGCGTATTGGGCGCTCTTCCGCTTCCTCGCTCACTGAC
TCGCTGCGCTCGGTCGTTCGGCTGCGGCGAGCGGTATCAGCTCACTCAAAGGCGGTAATACGGTTATCCA
CAGAATCAGGGGATAACGCAGGAAAGAACATGTGAGCAAAAGGCCAGCAAAAGGCCAGGAACCGTAAAAA
GGCCGCGTTGCTGGCGTTTTTCCATAGGCTCCGCCCCCCTGACGAGCATCACAAAAATCGACGCTCAAGT
CAGAGGTGGCGAAACCCGACAGGACTATAAAGATACCAGGCGTTTCCCCCTGGAAGCTCCCTCGTGCGCT
CTCCTGTTCCGACCCTGCCGCTTACCGGATACCTGTCCGCCTTTCTCCCTTCGGGAAGCGTGGCGCTTTC
TCATAGCTCACGCTGTAGGTATCTCAGTTCGGTGTAGGTCGTTCGCTCCAAGCTGGGCTGTGTGCACGAA
CCCCCCGTTCAGCCCGACCGCTGCGCCTTATCCGGTAACTATCGTCTTGAGTCCAACCCGGTAAGACACG
ACTTATCGCCACTGGCAGCAGCCACTGGTAACAGGATTAGCAGAGCGAGGTATGTAGGCGGTGCTACAGA
GTTCTTGAAGTGGTGGCCTAACTACGGCTACACTAGAAGAACAGTATTTGGTATCTGCGCTCTGCTGAAG
CCAGTTACCTTCGGAAAAAGAGTTGGTAGCTCTTGATCCGGCAAACAAACCACCGCTGGTAGCGGTTTTT
TTGTTTGCAAGCAGCAGATTACGCGCAGAAAAAAAGGATCTCAAGAAGATCCTTTGATCTTTTCTACGGG
GTCTGACGCTCAGTGGAACGAAAACTCACGTTAAGGGATTTTGGTCATGAGATTATCAAAAAGGATCTTC
ACCTAGATCCTTTTAAATTAAAAATGAAGTTTTAAATCAATCTAAAGTATATATGAGTAAACTTGGTCTG
ACAGTTACCAATGCTTAATCAGTGAGGCACCTATCTCAGCGATCTGTCTATTTCGTTCATCCATAGTTGC
CTGACTCCCCGTCGTGTAGATAACTACGATACGGGAGGGCTTACCATCTGGCCCCAGTGCTGCAATGATA
CCGCGAGACCCACGCTCACCGGCTCCAGATTTATCAGCAATAAACCAGCCAGCCGGAAGGGCCGAGCGCA
GAAGTGGTCCTGCAACTTTATCCGCCTCCATCCAGTCTATTAATTGTTGCCGGGAAGCTAGAGTAAGTAG
TTCGCCAGTTAATAGTTTGCGCAACGTTGTTGCCATTGCTACAGGCATCGTGGTGTCACGCTCGTCGTTT
GGTATGGCTTCATTCAGCTCCGGTTCCCAACGATCAAGGCGAGTTACATGATCCCCCATGTTGTGCAAAA
AAGCGGTTAGCTCCTTCGGTCCTCCGATCGTTGTCAGAAGTAAGTTGGCCGCAGTGTTATCACTCATGGT
TATGGCAGCACTGCATAATTCTCTTACTGTCATGCCATCCGTAAGATGCTTTTCTGTGACTGGTGAGTAC
TCAACCAAGTCATTCTGAGAATAGTGTATGCGGCGACCGAGTTGCTCTTGCCCGGCGTCAATACGGGATA
ATACCGCGCCACATAGCAGAACTTTAAAAGTGCTCATCATTGGAAAACGTTCTTCGGGGCGAAAACTCTC
AAGGATCTTACCGCTGTTGAGATCCAGTTCGATGTAACCCACTCGTGCACCCAACTGATCTTCAGCATCT
TTTACTTTCACCAGCGTTTCTGGGTGAGCAAAAACAGGAAGGCAAAATGCCGCAAAAAAGGGAATAAGGG
CGACACGGAAATGTTGAATACTCATACTCTTCCTTTTTCAATATTATTGAAGCATTTATCAGGGTTATTG
TCTCATGAGCGGATACATATTTGAATGTATTTAGAAAAATAAACAAATAGGGGTTCCGCGCACATTTCCC
CGAAAAGTGCCACCTGACGTC
Features (pLannotate 1.2.2; 23 found; start..end, strand, type, name):
     28..80      -  misc_feature   bom (fragment): basis of mobility region from pBR322
    235..614     +  enhancer       CMV enhancer: human cytomegalovirus immediate early enhancer
    615..818     +  promoter       CMV promoter: human cytomegalovirus (CMV) immediate early promoter
    814..847     +  LTR            5' LTR (truncated) (fragment): truncated 5' long terminal repeat (LTR) from HIV-1
    863..881     +  promoter       T7 promoter: promoter for bacteriophage T7 RNA polymerase
    902..1618    +  CDS            CyPet: CyPet is a basic (constitutively fluorescent) cyan fluorescent protein published in 2005, derived from Aequorea victoria. It has moderate acid sensitivity.
   1628..2104    +  CDS            RAD53 (fragment): RAD53_YEAST - Also known as MEC2, SAD1, SPK1. Experimental evidence at protein level: Swiss-Prot protein existence level 1. Controls S-phase checkpoint as well as G1 and G2 DNA damage checkpoints. Phosphorylates proteins on serine, threonine, and tyrosine. Prevents entry into anaphase and mitotic exit after DNA damage via regulation of the Polo kinase CDC5. Seems to be involved in the phosphorylation of RPH1. From Saccharomyces cerevisiae (strain ATCC 204508 / S288c) (Baker's yeast).
   2162..2875    +  CDS            YPet: YPet is a basic (constitutively fluorescent) yellow fluorescent protein published in 2005, derived from Aequorea victoria. It has moderate acid sensitivity.
   2894..2912    -  promoter       SP6 promoter: promoter for bacteriophage SP6 RNA polymerase
   2938..3162    +  polyA_signal   bGH poly(A) signal: bovine growth hormone polyadenylation signal
   3166..3187    +  promoter       SV40 promoter (fragment): SV40 enhancer and early promoter
   3208..3636    +  rep_origin     f1 ori (sequence partly withheld): f1 bacteriophage origin of replication; arrow indicates direction of (+) strand synthesis
   3650..3979    +  promoter       SV40 promoter: SV40 enhancer and early promoter
   4046..4837    +  CDS            neo: KKA2_KLEPN - Also known as kan, nptII. Experimental evidence at protein level: Swiss-Prot protein existence level 1. Resistance to kanamycin, neomycin, paromomycin, ribostamycin, butirosin and gentamicin B. From Klebsiella pneumoniae.
   4861..5019    +  CDS            ble (fragment): BLE_KLEPN - Experimental evidence at protein level: Swiss-Prot protein existence level 1. Binding protein with a strong affinity to the bleomycin family of antibiotics. Binds to CL990; an antimitotic-antibiotic compound. From Klebsiella pneumoniae.
   5014..5135    +  polyA_signal   SV40 poly(A) signal: SV40 polyadenylation signal
   5208..5224    -  protein_bind   lac operator: The lac repressor binds to the lac operator to inhibit transcription in E. coli. This inhibition can be relieved by adding lactose or isopropyl-β-D-thiogalactopyranoside (IPTG). lac repressor encoded by lacI
   5232..5262    -  promoter       lac promoter: promoter for the E. coli lac operon
   5277..5298    -  protein_bind   CAP binding site: CAP binding activates transcription in the presence of cAMP. E. coli catabolite activator protein
   5311..5403    -  CDS            lacI (fragment): lac repressor; lacI; The lac repressor binds to the lac operator to inhibit transcription in E. coli. This inhibition can be relieved by adding lactose or isopropyl-β-D-thiogalactopyranoside (IPTG).
   5586..6171    -  rep_origin     ori: high-copy-number ColE1/pMB1/pBR322/pUC origin of replication
   6342..7202    -  CDS            AmpR: β-lactamase; bla; confers resistance to ampicillin, carbenicillin, and related antibiotics
   7203..7307    -  promoter       AmpR promoter: bla
