[The description below was written by a language model from this plasmid's Addgene catalogue record and pLannotate feature annotations shown in this document.]
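Description:
Plk1 FRET sensor c-jun substrate is a mammalian expression plasmid built on the pcDNA3.1 backbone that encodes a genetically encoded, untargeted biosensor for Polo-like kinase 1 activity. It is maintained in E. coli through a high-copy ColE1/pUC-type origin with ampicillin selection (AmpR under its own bla promoter), and it also carries an f1 origin. An SV40 early promoter drives a neomycin/kanamycin phosphotransferase gene followed by an SV40 polyadenylation signal, which would allow G418 selection of transfected mammalian cells. The catalogue lists a total size of 4,370 bp, whereas the depositor's full sequence is 7,338 nt; the smaller number may refer to something other than the complete plasmid, but the record does not explain the difference.

The sensor was cloned between HindIII and XbaI sites and reads as a single fusion: CyPet (cyan donor) at the N-terminus, a central segment annotated as a fragment of yeast RAD53, and YPet (yellow acceptor) at the C-terminus. The short unannotated interval between the RAD53 fragment and YPet presumably holds the c-jun-derived Plk1 substrate named in the title, though the feature table does not mark it. In sensors of this design, the RAD53-derived portion typically acts as a phospho-binding module, so phosphorylation of the substrate changes the conformation of the fusion and hence energy transfer between the two fluorophores. Although the catalogue gives T7 as the promoter, the annotation shows the CMV enhancer and immediate early promoter upstream of the T7 site, with a bGH polyadenylation signal downstream, so CMV would drive expression in mammalian cells. The associated study concerns Plk1 regulation of kinetochore-microtubule dynamics and spindle checkpoint silencing, consistent with use in live-cell imaging of Plk1 activity during mitosis.
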