Addgene plasmid #45203: Plk1 FRET sensor c-jun substrate
Depositing lab: Michael Lampson. Depositing organization: University of Pennsylvania. Publication: Polo-like kinase-1 regulates kinetochore-microtubule dynamics and spindle checkpoint silencing. Liu D, Davydenko O, Lampson MA. J Cell Biol. 2012 Aug 20;198(4):491-9. doi: 10.1083/jcb.201205090. PubMed 22908307.
Backbone
  Vector backbone: pcDNA3.1
  Total vector size (bp): 4370
  Vector type: Mammalian Expression
Growth in bacteria
  Bacterial resistance: Ampicillin, 100 μg/mL
  Growth temperature: 37°C
  Growth strain: DH5alpha
  Copy number: High Copy
Gene/Insert
  Gene/Insert name: Plk1 FRET sensor with c-jun substrate (alt names: untargeted Plk1 FRET sensor; pOD004)
  Promoter: T7
  Tag / fusion protein: CyPET, YPET
  Cloning method: Restriction Enzyme; 5′ cloning site HindIII (not destroyed); 3′ cloning site XbaI (not destroyed)
  Sequencing primers: 5′ T7 promoter; 3′ T7 terminator
Terms and licenses: Academic/Nonprofit Terms; Industry Terms: Not Available to Industry
How to cite: Plk1 FRET sensor c-jun substrate was a gift from Michael Lampson (Addgene plasmid # 45203 ; http://n2t.net/addgene:45203 ; RRID:Addgene_45203)
