>Addgene plasmid #45203 | Plk1 FRET sensor c-jun substrate | addgene partial sequence | sequence record 64496 | T7 5'-TAATACGACTCACTATAGGG-3'
ATGGTGAGCAAGGGCGAGGAGCTGTTCGGCGGGATCGTGCCCATCCTGGTCGAGCTGGAGGGCGACGTAA
ACGGCCACAGGTTCAGCGTGTCCGGCGAGGGCGAGGGCGATGCCACCTACGGCAAGCTGACCCTGAAGTT
CATCTGCACCACCGGCAAGCTGCCCGTGCCCTGGCCCACCCTCGTGACCACCCTGACCTGGGGCGTGCAG
TGCTTCAGCCGCTACCCCGACCACATGAAGCAGCACGACTTCTTCAAGTCCGTCATGCCCGAAGGCTACG
TCCAGGAGCGTACCATCTTCTTCAAGGACGACGGCAACTACAAGACCCGCGCCGAGGTGAAGTTCGAGGG
CGACACCCTGGTGAACCGCATCGAGCTGAAGGGCATCGACTTCAAGGAGGACGGCAACATCCTGGGGCAC
AAGCTGGAGTACAACTACATCAGCCACAACGTCTATATCACCGCCGACAAGCAGAAGAACGGCATCAAGG
CCCACTTCAAGGCCCGCCACAACATCACGGACGGCAGCGTGCAGCTCGCCGACCACTACCAGCAGAACAC
CCCCATCGGCGACGGCCCCGTGATCCTGCCCGACAACCACTACCTGAGCACCCAGTCCAAGCTGAGCAAA
GACCCCAACGAGAAGCGCGATCACATGGTCCTGCTGGAGTTCGTGACCGCCGCCGGGATCACTCACGGCA
TGGACGAGCTGTACAAGGCTGGTACCAAGGGTAATGGTAGGTTTTTAACTTTAAAACCATTGCCTGACAG
CATTATTCAAGAAAGCCTGGAGATTCAGCAAGGTGTGAATCCATTTTTCATTGGTAGATCC
