>Addgene plasmid #45203 | Plk1 FRET sensor c-jun substrate | addgene partial sequence | sequence record 64497 | Sp6 5'-ATTTAGGTGACACTATAG-3'
GCTCGTTCATGCCTTCAGTGATCCCGGCGGCGGTCAGGAACTCCAGCAGGACCATGTGATCGCGCTTCTC
GTTGGGGTCTTTGAACAGGGCGGACTGGTAGCTCAGGTAGTGGTTGTCGGGCAGCAGCACGGGGCCGTCG
CCGATGGGGGTGTTCTGCTGGTAGTGGTCGGCGAGCTGCACGCCGCCGTCCTCGATGTTGTGGCGGATCT
TGAAGTTGGCCTTGATGCCGTTCTTCTGCTTGTCGGCGGTGATATAGACGTTGTGGCTGTTGTAGTTGTA
CTCCAGCTTGTGCCCCAGGATGTTGCCGTCCTCCTTGAAGTCGATGCCCTTCAGCTCGATGCGGTTCACC
AGGGTGTCGCCCTCGAACTTCACCTCGGCGCGGGTCTTGTAGTTGCCGTCGTCCTTGAAGAAGATGGTGC
GCTCCTGGACGTAGCCTTCGGGCATGGCGGACTTGAAGAAGTCGTGCTGCTTCATGTGGTCGGGGTAGCG
GGCGAAGCACTGCAGGCCGTAGCCCAGGGTGGTCACGAGGGTGGGCCAGGGCACGGGCAGCTTGCCGGTG
GTGCAGAGCAGCTTCAGGGTCAGCTTGCCGTAGGTGGCATCGCCCTCGCCCTCGCCGGACACGCTGAACT
TGTGGCCGTTTACGTCGCCGTCCAGCTCGACCAGGATGGGCACCACCCCGGTGAACAGCTCCTCGCCCTT
GCTCACTCCTCCGGAGCCCTCGGAGGGCAGGAAGGTGGCGTTCAGGGCGTCGTCGGATCCTCCTAACTTT
TTCACCAAATCTTTTTCTTCGGCTGTTTGCTTAAGTACTACTCTTTGTTCTTGTAACATACCTAATCCCT
CGTTAAACAGACCTGTAGTATCGTTAATTTCCACTTTAAAGCCAATGACAAATTTATTGTTTTTATCCCA
A
